Addgene plasmid #64343: pIRES Hygro3 LifeAct-mChe
Purpose: Bicistronic expression of LifeAct-mCherry fusion and Hygro resistance gene
Depositing lab: Matthieu Piel. Depositing organization: Institut Curie.
Backbone
  Vector backbone: pIRES Hyg3
  Backbone manufacturer: Clontech
  Vector type: Mammalian Expression
  Selectable markers: Hygromycin
Growth in bacteria
  Bacterial resistance: Ampicillin, 100 μg/mL
  Growth temperature: 37°C
  Growth strain: DH5alpha
  Copy number: Unknown
Gene/Insert
  Gene/Insert name: LifeAct
  Species: Synthetic
  Promoter: CMV
  Tag / fusion protein: mCherry (C terminal on insert); IRES-Hygro (C terminal on backbone)
  Cloning method: Unknown
  Sequencing primers: 5′ CMV-F; 3′ pCDH-rev
Terms and licenses: Academic/Nonprofit Terms; Industry Terms: Not Available to Industry
How to cite: pIRES Hygro3 LifeAct-mChe was a gift from Matthieu Piel (Addgene plasmid # 64343 ; http://n2t.net/addgene:64343 ; RRID:Addgene_64343)
