[The description below was written by a language model from this plasmid's Addgene catalogue record.]
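Description:
pIRES Hygro3 LifeAct-mChe is a mammalian expression plasmid built on the commercial pIRES Hyg3 backbone. It is propagated in E. coli under ampicillin selection; the record lists the copy number as unknown and does not name the bacterial origin of replication. No feature table or total size is provided, so details beyond the catalogue fields cannot be confirmed here.

The payload is a synthetic LifeAct coding sequence fused at its C terminus to the red fluorescent protein mCherry and driven by the CMV promoter, a strong constitutive promoter in most mammalian cell types. LifeAct is a short peptide that binds filamentous actin, so the fusion serves as a live-cell marker of F-actin structures. Downstream of the fusion, the backbone supplies an internal ribosome entry site followed by a hygromycin resistance gene. This gives a bicistronic arrangement in which a single CMV-driven transcript encodes both proteins: the LifeAct-mCherry reading frame is translated by normal cap-dependent initiation, while the IRES recruits ribosomes internally to translate the resistance gene.

Because the marker and the reporter share one mRNA, cells that survive hygromycin selection are very likely to express the fluorescent probe as well. This makes the design convenient for deriving stable cell populations or clones with uniform labelling. The record supports its use for bicistronic expression of LifeAct-mCherry with hygromycin selection, typically for fluorescence imaging of actin cytoskeleton organisation and dynamics in living mammalian cells. The cloning method used to insert the fusion is not recorded.
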