>Addgene plasmid #64343 | pIRES Hygro3 LifeAct-mChe | addgene partial sequence | sequence record 110666 | CMV-F 5'-CGCAAATGGGCGGTAGGCGTG-3'
GCAGAGCTCTCTGGCTACTAGAGAACCCACTGCTTACTGGCTTATCGAAATTAATACGACTCACTATAGG
GAGACCCAAGCTTGGTACCGAGCTCGGATCTGTACAGGCCTTAAGCCGGCGCGCTAGCATGGGCGTGGCC
GACCTGATCAAGAAGTTCGAGAGCATCAGCAAGGAGGAGGGCGACCCCCCCGTGGCCACCATGGTGAGCA
AGGGCGAGGAGGATAACATGGCCATCATCAAGGAGTTCATGCGCTTCAAGGTGCACATGGAGGGCTCCGT
GAACGGCCACGAGTTCGAGATCGAGGGCGAGGGCGAGGGCCGCCCCTACGAGGGCACCCAGACCGCCAAG
CTGAAGGTGACCAAGGGTGGCCCCCTGCCCTTCGCCTGGGACATCCTGTCCCCTCAGTTCATGTACGGCT
CCAAGGCCTACGTGAAGCACCCCGCCGACATCCCCGACTACTTGAAGCTGTCCTTCCCCGAGGGCTTCAA
GTGGGAGCGCGTGATGAACTTCGAGGACGGCGGCGTGGTGACCGTGACCCAGGACTCCTCCCTGCAGGAC
GGCGAGTTCATCTACAAGGTGAAGCTGCGCGGCACCAACTTCCCCTCCGACGGCCCCGTAATGCAGAAGA
AGACCATGGGCTGGGAGGCCTCCTCCGAGCGGATGTACCCCGAGGACGGCGCCCTGAAGGGCGAGATCAA
GCAGAGGCTGAAGCTGAAGGACGGCGGCCACTACGACGCTGAGGTCAAGACCACCTACAAGGCCAAGAAG
CCCGTGCAGCTGCCCGGCGCCTACAACGTCAACATCAAGTTGGACATCACCTCCCACAACGAGGACTACA
CCATCGTGGAACAGTACGAACGCGCCGAGGGCCGCCACTCCACCGGCGGCATGGACGAGCTGTACAAGTG
AGGATCCGATATCGTACGTTAACATAGATAACTGATCCAGTGTGCTGGAATTAATTCGCTGTCTGCGAGG
GCCA
