>Addgene plasmid #64343 | pIRES Hygro3 LifeAct-mChe | addgene partial sequence | sequence record 112613 | mCherry-F 5'-ccccgtaatgcagaagaaga-3'
CTCTCGAGCGGATGTACCCCGAGGAGGCGCCCTGAAGGGCGAGATCAAGCAGAGGCTGAAGCTGAAGGAC
GGCGGCCACTACGACGCTGAGGTCAAGACCACCTACAAGGCCAAGAAGCCCGTGCAGCTGCCCGGCGCCT
ACAACGTCAACATCAAGTTGGACATCACCTCCCACAACGAGGACTACACCATCGTGGAACAGTACGAACG
CGCCGAGGGCCGCCACTCCACCGGCGGCATGGACGAGCTGTACAAGTGAGGATCCGATATCGTACGTTAA
CATAGATAACTGATCCAGTGTGCTGGAATTAATTCGCTGTCTGCGAGGGCCAGCTGTTGGGGTGAGTACT
CCCTCTCAAAAGCGGGCATGACTTCTGCGCTAAGATTGTCAGTTTCCAAAAACGAGGAGGATTTGATATT
CACCTGGCCCGCGGTGATGCCTTTGAGGGTGGCCGCGTCCATCTGGTCAGAAAAGACAATCTTTTTGTTG
TCAAGCTTGAGGTGTGGCAGGCTTGAGATCTGGCCATACACTTGAGTGACAATGACATCCACTTTGCCTT
TCTCTCCACAGGTGTCCACTCCCAGGTCCAACTGCAGGTCGAGCATGCATCTAGGGCGGCCGCACTAGAG
GAATTCCGCCCCTCTCCCCCCCACCCCTCT
