>Addgene plasmid #64343 | pIRES Hygro3 LifeAct-mChe | addgene partial sequence | sequence record 113970 | IRES-F 5'-TGGCTCTCCTCAAGCGTATT-3'
TTGTATGGGATCTGATCTGGGGCCTCGGTGCACATGCTTTACATGTGTTTTAGTCGAGGTTAAAAAAACG
TCTAGGCCCCCCGAACCACGGGGACGTGGTTTTCCTTTGAAAAACACGATGATAAGCTTGCCACAACCCG
TACCAAAGATGGATAGATCCGGAAAGCCTGAACTCACCGCGACGTCTGTCGAGAAGTTTCTGATCGAAAA
GTTCGACAGCGTCTCCGACCTGATGCAGCTCTCGGAGGGCGAAGAATCTCGTGCTTTCAGCTTCGATGTA
GGAGGGCGTGGATATGTCCTGCGGGTAAATAGCTGCGCCGATGGTTTCTACAAAGATCGTTATGTTTATC
GGCACTTTGCATCGGCCGCGCTCCCGATTCCGGAAGTGCTTGACATTGGGGAATTCAGCGAGAGCCTGAC
CTATTGCATCTCCCGCCGTGCACAGGGTGTCACGTTGCAAGACCTGCCTGAAACCGAACTGCCCGCTGTT
CTGCAGCCGGTCGCGGAGGCCATGGATGCGATCGCTGCGGCCGATCTTAGCCAGACGAGCGGGTTCGGCC
CATTCGGACCGCAAGGAATCGGTCAATACACTACATGGCGTGATTTCATATGCGCGATTGCTGATCCCCA
TGTGTATCACTGGCAAACTGTGATGGACGACACCGTCAGTGCGTCCGTCGCGCAGGCTCTCGATGAGCTG
ATGCTTTGGGCCGAGGACTGCCCCGAAGTCCGGCACCTCGTGCACGCGGATTTCGGCTCCAACAATGTCC
TGACGGACAATGGCCGCATAACAGCGGTCATTGACTGGAGCGAGGCGATGTTCGGGGATTCCCAATACGA
GGTCGCCAACATCTTCTTCTGGAGGCCGTGGTTGGCTTGTATGGAGCAGCAGACGCGCTACTTCGAGCGG
AGGCATCCGGAGCTTGCAGGATCGCCGCGGCTCCGGGCGTATATGCTCCGCATTGGTCTTGACCACTCTA
TCA
